>Addgene plasmid #175331 | pH6HTC_TKT-Halo | addgene full sequence | sequence record 345074 | Addgene NGS Result
ACGTTAAGGGCATATGATGGTAGTGTGGGGTCTCCCCATGCGAGAGTAGGGAACTGCCAGGCATCAAATA
AAACGAAAGGCTCAGTCGAAAGACTGGGCCTTTCGTTTTATCTGTTGTTTGTCGGTGAACGCTCTCCTGA
GTAGGACAAATCCGCCGGGAGCGGATTTGAACGTTGCGAAGCAACGGCCCGGAGGGTGGCGGGCAGGACG
CCCGCCATAAACTGCCAGGCATCAAATTAAGCAGAAGGCCATCCTGACGGATGGCCTTTTTGCGTTTCTA
CAAACTCTTTTGTTTATTTTTCTAAATACATTCAAATATGTATCCGCTCATGGATCTCGATCCCGCGAAA
TTAATACGACTCACTATAGGGTATTTTAACTTTACTAAGGAGCGATCGCTTCCGAATTCCTACCGCGGAT
ATATGGAGAGCTACCACAAGCCTGACCAGCAGAAGCTGCAGGCCTTGAAGGACACGGCCAACCGCCTACG
TATCAGCTCCATCCAGGCCACCACTGCGGCGGGCTCTGGCCACCCCACGTCATGCTGCAGCGCCGCAGAG
ATCATGGCTGTCCTCTTTTTCCACACCATGCGCTACAAGTCCCAGGACCCCCGGAATCCGCACAATGACC
GCTTTGTGCTCTCCAAGGGCCATGCAGCTCCCATCCTCTACGCGGTCTGGGCTGAAGCTGGTTTCCTGGC
CGAGGCGGAGCTGCTGAACCTGAGGAAGATCAGCTCCGACTTGGACGGGCACCCGGTCCCGAAACAAGCT
TTCACCGACGTGGCCACTGGCTCCCTGGGCCAGGGCCTCGGGGCCGCTTGTGGGATGGCCTACACCGGCA
AATACTTCGACAAGGCCAGCTACCGAGTCTATTGCTTGCTGGGAGACGGGGAGCTGTCAGAGGGCTCTGT
ATGGGAGGCCATGGCCTTCGCCAGCATCTATAAGCTGGACAACCTTGTGGCCATTCTAGACATCAATCGC
CTGGGCCAGAGTGACCCGGCCCCACTGCAGCACCAGATGGACATCTACCAGAAGCGGTGCGAGGCCTTCG
GTTGGCATGCCATCATCGTGGATGGACACAGCGTGGAGGAGCTGTGCAAGGCCTTTGGCCAGGCCAAGCA
CCAGCCAACAGCCATCATTGCCAAGACCTTCAAGGGCCGAGGGATCACGGGGGTAGAAGATAAGGAGTCT
TGGCATGGGAAGCCCCTCCCCAAAAACATGGCTGAGCAGATCATCCAGGAGATCTACAGCCAGATCCAGA
GCAAAAAGAAGATCCTGGCAACCCCTCCACAGGAGGACGCACCCTCAGTGGACATTGCCAACATCCGCAT
GCCCAGCCTGCCCAGCTACAAAGTTGGGGACAAGATAGCCACCCGCAAGGCCTACGGGCAGGCACTGGCC
AAGCTGGGCCATGCCAGTGACCGCATCATCGCCCTGGATGGGGACACCAAAAATTCCACCTTCTCGGAGA
TCTTCAAAAAGGAGCACCCGGACCGCTTCATCGAGTGCTACATTGCTGAGCAGAACATGGTGAGCATCGC
GGTGGGCTGTGCCACCCGCAACAGGACGGTGCCCTTCTGCAGCACTTTTGCAGCCTTCTTCACGCGGGCC
TTTGACCAGATTCGCATGGCCGCCATCTCCGAGAGCAACATCAACCTCTGCGGCTCCCACTGCGGCGTTT
CCATCGGGGAAGACGGGCCCTCCCAGATGGCCCTAGAAGATCTGGCTATGTTTCGGTCAGTCCCCACATC
AACTGTCTTTTACCCAAGTGATGGCGTTGCTACAGAGAAGGCAGTGGAACTAGCCGCCAATACAAAGGGT
ATCTGCTTCATCCGGACCAGCCGCCCAGAAAATGCCATCATCTATAACAACAATGAGGACTTCCAGGTCG
GACAAGCCAAGGTGGTCCTGAAGAGCAAGGATGACCAGGTGACCGTTATCGGGGCTGGGGTGACCCTGCA
CGAGGCCTTGGCCGCTGCCGAACTGCTGAAGAAAGAAAAGATCAACATCCGCGTGCTGGACCCCTTCACC
ATCAAGCCCCTGGACAGAAAACTCATTCTCGACAGCGCTCGTGCCACCAAGGGCAGGATCCTCACCGTGG
AGGACCATTATTATGAAGGTGGCATTGGTGAGGCTGTGTCCAGTGCAGTAGTGGGCGAGCCTGGCATCAC
TGTCACCCACCTGGCAGTTAACCGGGTACCAAGAAGTGGGAAGCCGGCTGAGCTGCTGAAGATGTTTGGT
ATCGACAGGGATGCCATTGCACAAGCTGTGAGGGGCCTCATCACCAAGGCCGGGCCAACCACTGAGGATC
TGTACTTTCAGAGCGATAACGATGGATCCGAAATCGGTACTGGCTTTCCATTCGACCCCCATTATGTGGA
AGTCCTGGGCGAGCGCATGCACTACGTCGATGTTGGTCCGCGCGATGGCACCCCTGTGCTGTTCCTGCAC
GGTAACCCGACCTCCTCCTACGTGTGGCGCAACATCATCCCGCATGTTGCACCGACCCATCGCTGCATTG
CTCCAGACCTGATCGGTATGGGCAAATCCGACAAACCAGACCTGGGTTATTTCTTCGACGACCACGTCCG
CTTCATGGATGCCTTCATCGAAGCCCTGGGTCTGGAAGAGGTCGTCCTGGTCATTCACGACTGGGGCTCC
GCTCTGGGTTTCCACTGGGCCAAGCGCAATCCAGAGCGCGTCAAAGGTATTGCATTTATGGAGTTCATCC
GCCCTATCCCGACCTGGGACGAATGGCCAGAATTTGCCCGCGAGACCTTCCAGGCCTTCCGCACCACCGA
CGTCGGCCGCAAGCTGATCATCGATCAGAACGTTTTTATCGAGGGTACGCTGCCGATGGGTGTCGTCCGC
CCGCTGACTGAAGTCGAGATGGACCATTACCGCGAGCCGTTCCTGAATCCTGTTGACCGCGAGCCACTGT
GGCGCTTCCCAAACGAGCTGCCAATCGCCGGTGAGCCAGCGAACATCGTCGCGCTGGTCGAAGAATACAT
GGACTGGCTGCACCAGTCCCCTGTCCCGAAGCTGCTGTTCTGGGGCACCCCAGGCGTTCTGATCCCACCG
GCCGAAGCCGCTCGCCTGGCCAAAAGCCTGCCTAACTGCAAGGCTGTGGACATCGGCCCGGGTCTGAATC
TGCTGCAAGAAGACAACCCGGACCTGATCGGCAGCGAGATCGCGCGCTGGCTGTCTACTCTGGAGATTTC
CGGTCATCATCACCATCACCACTAATAGTCAACCGCTGAGCAATAACTAGCATAACCCCTTGGGGCCTCT
AAACGGGTCTTGAGGGGTTTTTTGCTGAAAGGAGGAACTATATCCGGTTCGCTTGCTGTCCATAAAACCG
CCCAGTCTAGCTATCGCCATGTAAGCCCACTGCAAGCTACCTGCTTTCTCTTTGCGCTTGCGTTTTCCCT
TGTCCAGATAGCCCAGTAGCTGACATTCATCCGGGGTCAGCACCGTTTCTGCGGACTGGCTTTCTACGTA
ATGGTTTCTTAGACGTCAGGTGGCACTTTTCGGGGAAATGTGCGCGGAACCCCTATTTGTTTATTTTTCT
AAATACATTCAAATATGTATCCGCTCATGAGACAATAACCCTGATAAATGCTTCAATAATATTGAAAAAG
GAAGAGTATGAGTATTCAACATTTCCGTGTCGCCCTTATTCCCTTTTTTGCGGCATTTTGCCTTCCTGTT
TTTGCTCACCCAGAAACGCTGGTGAAAGTAAAAGATGCTGAAGATCAGTTGGGTGCACGAGTGGGTTACA
TCGAACTGGATCTCAACAGCGGTAAGATCCTTGAGAGTTTTCGCCCCGAAGAACGTTTTCCAATGATGAG
CACTTTCAAAGTTCTGCTATGTGGCGCGGTATTATCCCGTATTGACGCCGGGCAAGAGCAACTCGGTCGC
CGCATACACTATTCTCAGAATGACTTGGTTGAGTACTCACCAGTCACAGAAAAGCATCTTACGGATGGCA
TGACAGTAAGAGAATTATGCAGTGCTGCCATAACCATGAGTGATAACACTGCGGCCAACTTACTTCTGAC
AACTATCGGAGGACCGAAGGAGCTAACCGCTTTTTTGCACAACATGGGGGATCATGTAACTCGCCTTGAT
CGTTGGGAACCGGAGCTGAATGAAGCCATACCAAACGACGAGCGTGACACCACGATGCCTGTAGCAATGG
CAACAACGTTGCGCAAACTATTAACTGGCGAACTACTTACTCTAGCTTCCCGGCAACAATTAATAGACTG
GATGGAGGCGGATAAAGTTGCAGGACCACTTCTGCGCTCGGCCCTTCCGGCTGGCTGGTTTATTGCTGAT
AAATCTGGAGCCGGTGAGCGTGGGTCTCGCGGTATCATTGCAGCACTGGGGCCAGATGGTAAGCCCTCCC
GTATCGTAGTTATCTACACGACGGGGAGTCAGGCAACTATGGATGAACGAAATAGACAGATCGCTGAGAT
AGGTGCCTCACTGATTAAGCATTGGTAATTCGAAATGACCGACCAAGCGACGCCCAACCGGTATCAGCTC
ACTCAAAGGCGGTAATACGGTTATCCACAGAATCAGGGGATAACGCAGGAAAGAACATGTGAGCAAAAGG
CCAGCAAAAGGCCAGGAACCGTAAAAAGGCCGCGTTGCTGGCGTTTTTCCATAGGCTCCGCCCCCCTGAC
GAGCATCACAAAAATCGACGCTCAAGTCAGAGGTGGCGAAACCCGACAGGACTATAAAGATACCAGGCGT
TTCCCCCTGGAAGCTCCCTCGTGCGCTCTCCTGTTCCGACCCTGCCGCTTACCGGATACCTGTCCGCCTT
TCTCCCTTCGGGAAGCGTGGCGCTTTCTCATAGCTCACGCTGTAGGTATCTCAGTTCGGTGTAGGTCGTT
CGCTCCAAGCTGGGCTGTGTGCACGAACCCCCCGTTCAGCCCGACCGCTGCGCCTTATCCGGTAACTATC
GTCTTGAGTCCAACCCGGTAAGACACGACTTATCGCCACTGGCAGCAGCCACTGGTAACAGGATTAGCAG
AGCGAGGTATGTAGGCGGTGCTACAGAGTTCTTGAAGTGGTGGCCTAACTACGGCTACACTAGAAGGACA
GTATTTGGTATCTGCGCTCTGCTGAAGCCAGTTACCTTCGGAAAAAGAGTTGGTAGCTCTTGATCCGGCA
AACAAACCACCGCTGGTAGCGGTGGTTTTTTTGTTTGCAAGCAGCAGATTACGCGCAGAAAAAAAGGATT
TCAAGAAGATCCTTTGATCTTTTCTACGGGGTCTGACGCTCAGTGGAACGAAAACTC
Features (pLannotate 1.2.2; 12 found; start..end, strand, type, name):
     65..151     +  terminator     rrnB T1 terminator: Escherichia coli rrnB; transcription terminator T1 from the E. coli rrnB gene
    243..270     +  terminator     rrnB T2 terminator: transcription terminator T2 from the E. coli rrnB gene
    289..332     +  promoter       AmpR promoter (fragment): bla
    352..370     +  promoter       T7 promoter: promoter for bacteriophage T7 RNA polymerase
    423..2291    +  CDS            TKT: TKT_HUMAN - Experimental evidence at protein level: Swiss-Prot protein existence level 1. Catalyzes the transfer of a two-carbon ketol group from a ketose donor to an aldose acceptor, via a covalent intermediate with the cofactor thiamine pyrophosphate. From Homo sapiens (Human).
   2304..2324    +  CDS            TEV site: tobacco etch virus (TEV) protease recognition and cleavage site
   2340..3223    +  CDS            HaloTag® (fragment): modified bacterial dehalogenase that forms covalent bonds with chloroalkane derivatives
   3267..3314    +  terminator     T7 terminator: transcription terminator for bacteriophage T7 RNA polymerase
   3324..3500    -  CDS            tnpA (fragment): TN5P_ECOLX - Also known as tnp. Experimental evidence at protein level: Swiss-Prot protein existence level 1. Mediates transposition of transposon Tn5 by a 'cut and paste' mechanism. First, the monomeric transposase binds the 19 bp inverted DNA repeats flanking the transposon. Then, dimerization of the DNA- bound transposase creates a synaptic DNA complex. After nicking of the first DNA strand, excision of the transposon proceeds through a series of intermediates. The transposase then mediates the insertion of the transposon at a new site by strand transfer. The activity of the wild- type tran
   3543..3647    +  promoter       AmpR promoter: bla
   3648..4508    +  CDS            AmpR: β-lactamase; bla; confers resistance to ampicillin, carbenicillin, and related antibiotics
   4666..5254    -  rep_origin     ori: high-copy-number ColE1/pMB1/pBR322/pUC origin of replication
