[The description below was written by a language model from this plasmid's Addgene catalogue record and pLannotate feature annotations shown in this document.]
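Description:
pH6HTC_TKT-Halo is a 5.3 kb bacterial and cell-free expression plasmid for producing human transketolase (TKT) as a C-terminal HaloTag fusion protein. It is built on a version of the pH6HTC backbone from which the cer region has been removed. It is maintained in E. coli through a high-copy ColE1/pUC-type origin of replication and selected with ampicillin via a β-lactamase (AmpR) gene driven by its own promoter.

The expression cassette is driven by a bacteriophage T7 promoter and closed by a T7 terminator, so transcription depends on T7 RNA polymerase, supplied either by a suitable expression strain or by a coupled in vitro transcription/translation system. The full-length TKT coding sequence, inserted by Gibson assembly, is followed in frame by a TEV protease recognition site and then HaloTag, a modified bacterial dehalogenase that forms a covalent bond with chloroalkane ligands. The catalogue entry lists the tag as HaloTag-6xHis. The feature table marks HaloTag only as a fragment and does not separately annotate the histidine tag, which would lie between the end of HaloTag and the terminator. The rrnB T1 and T2 terminators sit upstream of the T7 promoter, where they can insulate the cassette from read-through transcription. A short AmpR promoter fragment and a small tnpA fragment also appear in the annotation and seem to be backbone remnants.

The HaloTag allows covalent capture of the fusion on chloroalkane resins or labelling with chloroalkane dyes, and the TEV site permits release of TKT from the tag. The associated study concerns large-scale identification of RNA-binding protein–RNA interactions.
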