Addgene plasmid #175331: pH6HTC_TKT-Halo
Purpose: Production of HaloTag fusion protein
Depositing lab: Claudia Kutter. Depositing organization: Karolinska Institutet. Publication: Large-scale identification of RBP-RNA interactions by RAPseq refines essentials of post-transcriptional gene regulation. Atanasoai I, Papavasileiou S, Preiß N, Kutter C. bioRxiv 2021.11.08.467743 10.1101/2021.11.08.467743.
Backbone
  Vector backbone: pH6HTC_minus_cer-region
  Vector type: Bacterial Expression ; Cell Free Expression
Growth in bacteria
  Bacterial resistance: Ampicillin, 100 μg/mL
  Growth temperature: 37°C
  Growth strain: DH5alpha
  Copy number: High Copy
Gene/Insert
  Gene/Insert name: TKT
  Species: H. sapiens (human)
  Entrez Gene: TKT (a.k.a. HEL-S-48, HEL107, SDDHD, TK, TKT1)
  Tag / fusion protein: HaloTag-6xHis (C terminal on backbone)
  Cloning method: Gibson Cloning
Terms and licenses: Academic/Nonprofit Terms; Industry Terms: Not Available to Industry
Depositor comments: Please visit https://doi.org/10.1101/2021.11.08.467743 for bioRxiv preprint.
How to cite: pH6HTC_TKT-Halo was a gift from Claudia Kutter (Addgene plasmid # 175331 ; http://n2t.net/addgene:175331 ; RRID:Addgene_175331)
